Addgene plasmid #103952: TIAM2_PDZ_1
Purpose: Protein expression and purification of TIAM2 PDZ domain
Depositing lab: Sachdev Sidhu. Depositing organization: University of Toronto. Publication: A specificity map for the PDZ domain family. Tonikian R, Zhang Y, Sazinsky SL, Currell B, Yeh JH, Reva B, Held HA, Appleton BA, Evangelista M, Wu Y, Xin X, Chan AC, Seshagiri S, Lasky LA, Sander C, Boone C, Bader GD, Sidhu SS. PLoS Biol. 2008 Sep 30;6(9):e239. doi: 10.1371/journal.pbio.0060239. PubMed 18828675.
Backbone
  Vector backbone: pGEX-6P-1
  Backbone size w/o insert (bp): 4984
  Vector type: Bacterial Expression
Growth in bacteria
  Bacterial resistance: Ampicillin, 100 μg/mL
  Growth temperature: 37°C
  Growth strain: DH5alpha
  Copy number: Unknown
Gene/Insert
  Gene/Insert name: TIAM2 (alt name: TIAM2 PDZ)
  Species: H. sapiens (human)
  Entrez Gene: TIAM2 (a.k.a. STEF, TIAM-2)
  Promoter: tac
  Tag / fusion protein: GST (N terminal on backbone)
  Cloning method: Restriction Enzyme; 5′ cloning site unknown (unknown if destroyed); 3′ cloning site unknown (unknown if destroyed)
  Sequencing primers: 5′ pGEX Fwd
Terms and licenses: Academic/Nonprofit Terms; Industry Terms: Not Available to Industry
Depositor comments: Addgene NGS results found C982S in the TIAM2 translation compared to NP_036586.2.
How to cite: TIAM2_PDZ_1 was a gift from Sachdev Sidhu (Addgene plasmid # 103952 ; http://n2t.net/addgene:103952 ; RRID:Addgene_103952)
