[The description below was written by a language model from this plasmid's Addgene catalogue record and pLannotate feature annotations shown in this document.]
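Description:
TIAM2_PDZ_1 is a bacterial expression plasmid built on the pGEX-6P-1 backbone for producing the PDZ domain of human TIAM2 (also known as STEF) as a glutathione S-transferase fusion in E. coli. The sequenced construct is 5,343 nt. It replicates from a ColE1/pMB1-type origin and is selected with ampicillin through the bla (β-lactamase) gene under its own promoter. Short remnants of the pBR322 rop and bom regions, a lacZα segment with its lac promoter, operator and CAP site, and a small E. coli yciV fragment are also annotated; these are backbone features, not part of the payload.

Expression is driven by the tac promoter, a strong trp/lac hybrid, followed by a lac operator. The plasmid carries its own lacI gene, so transcription is repressed until induced with IPTG. The open reading frame begins with Schistosoma japonicum GST, which serves as an N-terminal affinity handle for purification on glutathione resin. It continues after a short linker into a TIAM2 fragment of roughly 370 nt, consistent with a single PDZ domain rather than the full-length protein. The automated annotation matched this segment to the mouse Tiam2 entry, but the catalogue record gives the species as human, so the label probably reflects homology between the orthologues. Sequencing also found a C982S substitution relative to the human reference protein. The restriction sites used for cloning are not recorded.

The stated purpose is expression and purification of the TIAM2 PDZ domain, and the plasmid belongs to a collection generated for mapping the binding specificities of the PDZ domain family.
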