Features (pLannotate 1.2.2; 17 found; start..end, strand, type, name):
      1..29      +  promoter       tac promoter: strong E. coli promoter; hybrid between the trp and lac UV5 promoters
     37..53      +  protein_bind   lac operator: The lac repressor binds to the lac operator to inhibit transcription in E. coli. This inhibition can be relieved by adding lactose or isopropyl-β-D-thiogalactopyranoside (IPTG). lac repressor encoded by lacI
     76..729     +  CDS            GST26_SCHJA: Experimental evidence at protein level: Swiss-Prot protein existence level 1. GST isoenzymes appear to play a central role in the parasite detoxification system. Other functions are also suspected including a role in increasing the solubility of haematin in the parasite gut. From Schistosoma japonicum (Blood fluke).
    769..1137    +  CDS            Tiam2 (fragment): TIAM2_MOUSE - Also known as Kiaa2016, Stef From Mus musculus (Mouse).
   1178..1217    +  CDS            rop (fragment): Rop protein, which maintains plasmids at low copy number; rop
   1319..1359    +  misc_feature   bom (fragment): basis of mobility region from pBR322
   1464..1568    +  promoter       AmpR promoter: bla
   1569..2429    +  CDS            AmpR: β-lactamase; bla; confers resistance to ampicillin, carbenicillin, and related antibiotics
   2600..3188    +  rep_origin     ori: high-copy-number ColE1/pMB1/pBR322/pUC origin of replication
   3374..3425    -  misc_feature   bom (fragment): basis of mobility region from pBR322
   3432..3509    +  promoter       lacI promoter: lacI
   3510..4592    +  CDS            lacI: lac repressor; lacI; The lac repressor binds to the lac operator to inhibit transcription in E. coli. This inhibition can be relieved by adding lactose or isopropyl-β-D-thiogalactopyranoside (IPTG).
   4605..4626    +  protein_bind   CAP binding site: CAP binding activates transcription in the presence of cAMP. E. coli catabolite activator protein
   4641..4671    +  promoter       lac promoter: promoter for the E. coli lac operon
   4679..4695    +  protein_bind   lac operator: The lac repressor binds to the lac operator to inhibit transcription in E. coli. This inhibition can be relieved by adding lactose or isopropyl-β-D-thiogalactopyranoside (IPTG). lac repressor encoded by lacI
   4715..4888    +  CDS            lacZα: LacZα fragment of β-galactosidase; lacZ fragment
   5152..5268    -  CDS            yciV (fragment): RNAAM_ECOLI - Also known as trpH From Escherichia coli (strain K12).
>Addgene plasmid #103952 | TIAM2_PDZ_1 | addgene full sequence | sequence record 200392 | Addgene NGS Result
TTGACAATTAATCATCGGCTCGTATAATGTGTGGAATTGTGAGCGGATAACAATTTCACACAGGAAACAG
TATTCATGTCCCCTATACTAGGTTATTGGAAAATTAAGGGCCTTGTGCAACCCACTCGACTTCTTTTGGA
ATATCTTGAAGAAAAATATGAAGAGCATTTGTATGAGCGCGATGAAGGTGATAAATGGCGAAACAAAAAG
TTTGAATTGGGTTTGGAGTTTCCCAATCTTCCTTATTATATTGATGGTGATGTTAAATTAACACAGTCTA
TGGCCATCATACGTTATATAGCTGACAAGCACAACATGTTGGGTGGTTGTCCAAAAGAGCGTGCAGAGAT
TTCAATGCTTGAAGGAGCGGTTTTGGATATTAGATACGGTGTTTCGAGAATTGCATATAGTAAAGACTTT
GAAACTCTCAAAGTTGATTTTCTTAGCAAGCTACCTGAAATGCTGAAAATGTTCGAAGATCGTTTATGTC
ATAAAACATATTTAAATGGTGATCATGTAACCCATCCTGACTTCATGTTGTATGACGCTCTTGATGTTGT
TTTATACATGGACCCAATGTGCCTGGATGCGTTCCCAAAATTAGTTTGTTTTAAAAAACGTATTGAAGCT
ATCCCACAAATTGATAAGTACTTGAAATCCAGCAAGTATATAGCATGGCCTTTGCAGGGCTGGCAAGCCA
CGTTTGGTGGTGGCGACCATCCTCCAAAATCGGATCTGGAAGTTCTGTTCCAGGGGCCCCTGGGATCCTA
TTGCATCCCTGCACCATATGAATATATGCAACAACAGGTTTATGATGAAATAGAAGTCTTTCCACTAAAT
GTTTATGACGTGCAGCTCACGAAGACTGGGAGTGTGTGTGACTTTGGGTTTGCAGTTACAGCGCAGGTGG
ATGAGCGTCAGCATCTCAGCCGGATATTTATAAGCGACGTTCTTCCCGATGGCCTGGCGTATGGGGAAGG
GCTGAGAAAGGGCAATGAGATCATGACCTTAAATGGGGAAGCTGTGTCTGATCTTGACCTTAAGCAGATG
GAGGCCCTGTTTTCTGAGAAGAGCGTCGGACTCACTCTGATTGCCCGGCCTCCGGACACAAAAGCAACCC
TGTCTACATCCTGGTCATGAGTCGACTCGAGCGGCCGCATCGTGACTGACTGACGATCTGCCTCGCGCGT
TTCGGTGATGACGGTGAAAACCTCTGACACATGCAGCTCCCGGAGACGGTCACAGCTTGTCTGTAAGCGG
ATGCCGGGAGCAGACAAGCCCGTCAGGGCGCGTCAGCGGGTGTTGGCGGGTGTCGGGGCGCAGCCATGAC
CCAGTCACGTAGCGATAGCGGAGTGTATAATTCTTGAAGACGAAAGGGCCTCGTGATACGCCTATTTTTA
TAGGTTAATGTCATGATAATAATGGTTTCTTAGACGTCAGGTGGCACTTTTCGGGGAAATGTGCGCGGAA
CCCCTATTTGTTTATTTTTCTAAATACATTCAAATATGTATCCGCTCATGAGACAATAACCCTGATAAAT
GCTTCAATAATATTGAAAAAGGAAGAGTATGAGTATTCAACATTTCCGTGTCGCCCTTATTCCCTTTTTT
GCGGCATTTTGCCTTCCTGTTTTTGCTCACCCAGAAACGCTGGTGAAAGTAAAAGATGCTGAAGATCAGT
TGGGTGCACGAGTGGGTTACATCGAACTGGATCTCAACAGCGGTAAGATCCTTGAGAGTTTTCGCCCCGA
AGAACGTTTTCCAATGATGAGCACTTTTAAAGTTCTGCTATGTGGCGCGGTATTATCCCGTGTTGACGCC
GGGCAAGAGCAACTCGGTCGCCGCATACACTATTCTCAGAATGACTTGGTTGAGTACTCACCAGTCACAG
AAAAGCATCTTACGGATGGCATGACAGTAAGAGAATTATGCAGTGCTGCCATAACCATGAGTGATAACAC
TGCGGCCAACTTACTTCTGACAACGATCGGAGGACCGAAGGAGCTAACCGCTTTTTTGCACAACATGGGG
GATCATGTAACTCGCCTTGATCGTTGGGAACCGGAGCTGAATGAAGCCATACCAAACGACGAGCGTGACA
CCACGATGCCTGCAGCAATGGCAACAACGTTGCGCAAACTATTAACTGGCGAACTACTTACTCTAGCTTC
CCGGCAACAATTAATAGACTGGATGGAGGCGGATAAAGTTGCAGGACCACTTCTGCGCTCGGCCCTTCCG
GCTGGCTGGTTTATTGCTGATAAATCTGGAGCCGGTGAGCGTGGGTCTCGCGGTATCATTGCAGCACTGG
GGCCAGATGGTAAGCCCTCCCGTATCGTAGTTATCTACACGACGGGGAGTCAGGCAACTATGGATGAACG
AAATAGACAGATCGCTGAGATAGGTGCCTCACTGATTAAGCATTGGTAACTGTCAGACCAAGTTTACTCA
TATATACTTTAGATTGATTTAAAACTTCATTTTTAATTTAAAAGGATCTAGGTGAAGATCCTTTTTGATA
ATCTCATGACCAAAATCCCTTAACGTGAGTTTTCGTTCCACTGAGCGTCAGACCCCGTAGAAAAGATCAA
AGGATCTTCTTGAGATCCTTTTTTTCTGCGCGTAATCTGCTGCTTGCAAACAAAAAAACCACCGCTACCA
GCGGTGGTTTGTTTGCCGGATCAAGAGCTACCAACTCTTTTTCCGAAGGTAACTGGCTTCAGCAGAGCGC
AGATACCAAATACTGTCCTTCTAGTGTAGCCGTAGTTAGGCCACCACTTCAAGAACTCTGTAGCACCGCC
TACATACCTCGCTCTGCTAATCCTGTTACCAGTGGCTGCTGCCAGTGGCGATAAGTCGTGTCTTACCGGG
TTGGACTCAAGACGATAGTTACCGGATAAGGCGCAGCGGTCGGGCTGAACGGGGGGTTCGTGCACACAGC
CCAGCTTGGAGCGAACGACCTACACCGAACTGAGATACCTACAGCGTGAGCTATGAGAAAGCGCCACGCT
TCCCGAAGGGAGAAAGGCGGACAGGTATCCGGTAAGCGGCAGGGTCGGAACAGGAGAGCGCACGAGGGAG
CTTCCAGGGGGAAACGCCTGGTATCTTTATAGTCCTGTCGGGTTTCGCCACCTCTGACTTGAGCGTCGAT
TTTTGTGATGCTCGTCAGGGGGGCGGAGCCTATGGAAAAACGCCAGCAACGCGGCCTTTTTACGGTTCCT
GGCCTTTTGCTGGCCTTTTGCTCACATGTTCTTTCCTGCGTTATCCCCTGATTCTGTGGATAACCGTATT
ACCGCCTTTGAGTGAGCTGATACCGCTCGCCGCAGCCGAACGACCGAGCGCAGCGAGTCAGTGAGCGAGG
AAGCGGAAGAGCGCCTGATGCGGTATTTTCTCCTTACGCATCTGTGCGGTATTTCACACCGCATAAATTC
CGACACCATCGAATGGCGCAAAACCTTTCGCGGTATGGCATGATAGCGCCCGGAAGAGAGTCAATTCAGG
GTGGTGAATGTGAAACCAGTAACGTTATACGATGTCGCAGAGTATGCCGGTGTCTCTTATCAGACCGTTT
CCCGCGTGGTGAACCAGGCCAGCCACGTTTCTGCGAAAACGCGGGAAAAAGTGGAAGCGGCGATGGCGGA
GCTGAATTACATTCCCAACCGCGTGGCACAACAACTGGCGGGCAAACAGTCGTTGCTGATTGGCGTTGCC
ACCTCCAGTCTGGCCCTGCACGCGCCGTCGCAAATTGTCGCGGCGATTAAATCTCGCGCCGATCAACTGG
GTGCCAGCGTGGTGGTGTCGATGGTAGAACGAAGCGGCGTCGAAGCCTGTAAAGCGGCGGTGCACAATCT
TCTCGCGCAACGCGTCAGTGGGCTGATCATTAACTATCCGCTGGATGACCAGGATGCCATTGCTGTGGAA
GCTGCCTGCACTAATGTTCCGGCGTTATTTCTTGATGTCTCTGACCAGACACCCATCAACAGTATTATTT
TCTCCCATGAAGACGGTACGCGACTGGGCGTGGAGCATCTGGTCGCATTGGGTCACCAGCAAATCGCGCT
GTTAGCGGGCCCATTAAGTTCTGTCTCGGCGCGTCTGCGTCTGGCTGGCTGGCATAAATATCTCACTCGC
AATCAAATTCAGCCGATAGCGGAACGGGAAGGCGACTGGAGTGCCATGTCCGGTTTTCAACAAACCATGC
AAATGCTGAATGAGGGCATCGTTCCCACTGCGATGCTGGTTGCCAACGATCAGATGGCGCTGGGCGCAAT
GCGCGCCATTACCGAGTCCGGGCTGCGCGTTGGTGCGGATATCTCGGTAGTGGGATACGACGATACCGAA
GACAGCTCATGTTATATCCCGCCGTTAACCACCATCAAACAGGATTTTCGCCTGCTGGGGCAAACCAGCG
TGGACCGCTTGCTGCAACTCTCTCAGGGCCAGGCGGTGAAGGGCAATCAGCTGTTGCCCGTCTCACTGGT
GAAAAGAAAAACCACGCTAGCGCCCAATACGCAAACCGCCTCTCCCCGCGCGTTGGCCGATTCATTAATG
CAGCTGGCACGACAGGTTTCCCGACTGGAAAGCGGGCAGTGAGCGCAACGCAATTAATGTAAGTTAGCTC
ACTCATTAGGCACCCCAGGCTTTACACTTTATGCTTCCGGCTCGTATGTTGTGTGGAATTGTGAGCGGAT
AACAATTTCACACAGGAAACAGCTATGACCATGATTACGGATTCACTGGCCGTCGTTTTACAACGTCGTG
ACTGGGAAAACCCTGGCGTTACCCAACTTAATCGCCTTGCAGCACATCCCCCTTTCGCCAGCTGGCGTAA
TAGCGAAGAGGCCCGCACCGATCGCCCTTCCCAACAGTTGCGCAGCCTGAATGGCGAATGGCGCTTTGCC
TGGTTTCCGGCACCAGAAGCGGTGCCGGAAAGCTGGCTGGAGTGCGATCTTCCTGAGGCCGATACTGTCG
TCGTCCCCTCAAACTGGCAGATGCACGGTTACGATGCGCCCATCTACACCAACGTGACCTATCCCATTAC
GGTCAATCCGCCGTTTGTTCCCACGGAGAATCCGACGGGTTGTTACTCGCTCACATTTAATGTTGATGAA
AGCTGGCTACAGGAAGGCCAGACGCGAATTATTTTTGATGGCGTTGGAATTAGCTTATCGACTGCACGGT
GCACCAATGCTTCTGGCGTCAGGCAGCCATCGGAAGCTGTGGTATGGCTGTGCAGGTCGTAAATCACTGC
ATAATTCGTGTCGCTCAAGGCGCACTCCCGTTCTGGATAATGTTTTTTGCGCCGACATCATAACGGTTCT
GGCAAATATTCTGAAATGAGCTG
